Addgene plasmid #104516: LI A-B pGala7
Purpose: LI promoter module
Depositing lab: Thomas Lahaye. Depositing organization: Eberhard Karls Universitaet Tuebingen. Publication: A modular toolbox for Golden-Gate-based plasmid assembly streamlines generation of Ralstonia solanacearum species complex knockout strains and multi-cassette complementation constructs. Wu D, Schandry N, Lahaye T. Mol Plant Pathol. 2017 Oct 27. doi: 10.1111/mpp.12632. PubMed 29077245.
Backbone
  Vector backbone: pUC57
  Backbone manufacturer: Parniske lab
  Backbone size w/o insert (bp): 2458
  Vector type: Cloning vector
Growth in bacteria
  Bacterial resistance: Gentamicin, 10 μg/mL
  Growth temperature: 37°C
  Growth strain: DH5alpha
  Copy number: High Copy
Gene/Insert
  Gene/Insert name: Gala7 promoter
  Insert size (bp): 352
  Cloning method: Restriction Enzyme; 5′ cloning site BsaI (destroyed during cloning); 3′ cloning site BsaI (destroyed during cloning)
  Sequencing primers: 5′ GGGTTTTCCCAGTCACGACGT; 3′ GAGCGGATAACAATTTCACACAGG
Terms and licenses: Academic/Nonprofit Terms; Industry Terms: Not Available to Industry
How to cite: LI A-B pGala7 was a gift from Thomas Lahaye (Addgene plasmid # 104516 ; http://n2t.net/addgene:104516 ; RRID:Addgene_104516)
