[The description below was written by a language model from this plasmid's Addgene catalogue record and pLannotate feature annotations shown in this document.]
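Description:
LI A-B pGala7 is a Level I (LI) promoter module from a Golden Gate-based modular cloning toolbox developed for engineering the Ralstonia solanacearum species complex, where it supports assembly of knockout and multi-cassette complementation constructs. It is a small, high-copy E. coli cloning vector built on a modified pUC57 backbone. The sequenced record is 2,840 nt, consistent with the stated 2,458 bp backbone plus a 352 bp insert. Replication relies on the ColE1/pUC-type origin. Selection is by gentamicin, conferred by the aacC1 gentamicin acetyltransferase gene (GmR), which is preceded by a class 1 integron Pc promoter. The annotation also picks up backbone remnants that are not functional payload: fragments of lacI, rop and the bom region, the lac promoter/operator with its CAP binding site, and a partial lacZα spanning the sequence origin.

The payload is the Gala7 promoter, a 352 bp fragment inserted by BsaI-based cloning, with the BsaI sites used for insertion destroyed in the process. The automated feature table does not annotate the promoter itself. It presumably lies in the unannotated stretch between the lacZα fragment and the lac operator, flanked by the standard sequencing primer sites, but this placement is inferred rather than recorded. The record also does not state the source organism of the promoter. The "A-B" in the name most likely denotes the fusion-site position the module occupies in the assembly hierarchy, which would place the promoter first in a transcription unit, although the record does not define this. The plasmid carries no coding sequence or reporter of its own and serves as a donor part to be combined with downstream modules in higher-level assemblies.
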