Features (pLannotate 1.2.2; 10 found; start..end, strand, type, name):
    517..533     -  protein_bind   lac operator: The lac repressor binds to the lac operator to inhibit transcription in E. coli. This inhibition can be relieved by adding lactose or isopropyl-β-D-thiogalactopyranoside (IPTG). lac repressor encoded by lacI
    541..571     -  promoter       lac promoter: promoter for the E. coli lac operon
    586..607     -  protein_bind   CAP binding site: CAP binding activates transcription in the presence of cAMP. E. coli catabolite activator protein
    620..712     -  CDS            lacI (fragment): lac repressor; lacI; The lac repressor binds to the lac operator to inhibit transcription in E. coli. This inhibition can be relieved by adding lactose or isopropyl-β-D-thiogalactopyranoside (IPTG).
    895..1483    -  rep_origin     ori: high-copy-number ColE1/pMB1/pBR322/pUC origin of replication
   1598..1626    +  promoter       Pc promoter: intI1 (promoter lies within the coding sequence); class 1 integron promoter
   1815..2348    +  CDS            GmR: gentamycin acetyltransferase; aacC1; confers resistance to gentamycin
   2462..2497    +  CDS            rop (fragment): Rop protein, which maintains plasmids at low copy number; rop
   2599..2698    +  misc_feature   bom (fragment): basis of mobility region from pBR322
   2704..21      -  CDS            lacZα (fragment) (across the origin): LacZα fragment of β-galactosidase; lacZ fragment
>Addgene plasmid #104516 | LI A-B pGala7 | addgene full sequence | sequence record 201155 | Addgene NGS Result
GTAAAACGACGGCCAGTGAATTCGAGCTCGGTACCTCGCGAATGCATCTAGATATCGGATCCCGGGCCCG
TCGACTGCAGAGGTACGGGTCTCAGCGGAATGTGACGTGTGCTTGAGGTGCTGCCGTGGCGGCAGGGCGC
GCCCGGACGGCGTGCGCTTCGTTTGCCCGTGTGGCGGCTTCGTCAGGCCGGCTGTACCCGCCCGGGTTGC
CGTCATTCGCGTTGCAGCGCGGGCGATGGGATGATCGCGCGTCCTGGCCGGCTGCGCGCGCGCCCATGGA
ATCCCGCGACGCTTGTTCAGCACACCCTGGCCCCTGCACGCGCGGCATCGCAGCGCGTTGCCGGACAGCG
GCGCGAGCGTTGTTTGTCGCGCGCTCAGGCAGGCCGGTTTGCGCAGGGCTGAGCCGTTCGTTTGCCGGCA
GCTTCTTTCGTGGTGCCGGCTGGCGTCCTGTCTGCGAGACCTCTGCCTGCATGCAAGCTTGGCGTAATCA
TGGTCATAGCTGTTTCCTGTGTGAAATTGTTATCCGCTCACAATTCCACACAACATACGAGCCGGAAGCA
TAAAGTGTAAAGCCTGGGGTGCCTAATGAGTGAGCTAACTCACATTAATTGCGTTGCGCTCACTGCCCGC
TTTCCAGTCGGGAAACCTGTCGTGCCAGCTGCATTAATGAATCGGCCAACGCGCGGGGAGAGGCGGTTTG
CGTATTGGGCGCTCTTCCGCTTCCTCGCTCACTGACTCGCTGCGCTCGGTCGTTCGGCTGCGGCGAGCGG
TATCAGCTCACTCAAAGGCGGTAATACGGTTATCCACAGAATCAGGGGATAACGCAGGAAAGAACATGTG
AGCAAAAGGCCAGCAAAAGGCCAGGAACCGTAAAAAGGCCGCGTTGCTGGCGTTTTTCCATAGGCTCCGC
CCCCCTGACGAGCATCACAAAAATCGACGCTCAAGTCAGAGGTGGCGAAACCCGACAGGACTATAAAGAT
ACCAGGCGTTTCCCCCTGGAAGCTCCCTCGTGCGCTCTCCTGTTCCGACCCTGCCGCTTACCGGATACCT
GTCCGCCTTTCTCCCTTCGGGAAGCGTGGCGCTTTCTCATAGCTCACGCTGTAGGTATCTCAGTTCGGTG
TAGGTCGTTCGCTCCAAGCTGGGCTGTGTGCACGAACCCCCCGTTCAGCCCGACCGCTGCGCCTTATCCG
GTAACTATCGTCTTGAGTCCAACCCGGTAAGACACGACTTATCGCCACTGGCAGCAGCCACTGGTAACAG
GATTAGCAGAGCGAGGTATGTAGGCGGTGCTACAGAGTTCTTGAAGTGGTGGCCTAACTACGGCTACACT
AGAAGAACAGTATTTGGTATCTGCGCTCTGCTGAAGCCAGTTACCTTCGGAAAAAGAGTTGGTAGCTCTT
GATCCGGCAAACAAACCACCGCTGGTAGCGGTGGTTTTTTTGTTTGCAAGCAGCAGATTACGCGCAGAAA
AAAAGGATCTCAAGAAGATCCTTTGATCTTTTCTACGGGGTCTGACGCTCAGTGGAACGAAAACTCACGT
TAAGGGATTTTGGTCATGAGGCGCACACCGTGGAAACGGATGAAGGCACGAACCCAGTTGACATAAGCCT
GTTCGGTTCGTAAACTGTAATGCAAGTAGCGTATGCGCTCACGCAACTGGTCCAGAACCTTGACCGAACG
CAGCGGTGGTAACGGCGCAGTGGCGGTTTTCATGGCTTGTTATGACTGTTTTTTTGTACAGTCTATGCCT
CGGGCATCCAAGCAGCAAGCGCGTTACGCCGTGGGTCGATGTTTGATGTTATGGAGCAGCAACGATGTTA
CGCAGCAGCAACGATGTTACGCAGCAGGGCAGTCGCCCTAAAACAAAGTTAGGTGGCTCAAGTATGGGCA
TCATTCGCACATGTAGGCTCGGCCCTGACCAAGTCAAATCCATGCGGGCTGCTCTTGATCTTTTCGGTCG
TGAGTTCGGCGACGTAGCCACCTACTCCCAACATCAGCCGGACTCCGATTACCTCGGGAACTTGCTCCGT
AGTAAGACATTCATCGCGCTTGCTGCCTTCGACCAAGAAGCGGTTGTTGGCGCTCTCGCGGCTTACGTTC
TGCCCAAGTTTGAGCAGCCGCGTAGTGAGATCTATATCTATGATCTCGCAGTCTCCGGAGAGCACCGGAG
GCAGGGCATTGCCACCGCGCTCATCAATCTCCTCAAGCATGAGGCCAACGCGCTTGGTGCTTATGTGATC
TACGTGCAAGCAGATTACGGTGACGATCCCGCAGTGGCTCTCTATACAAAGTTGGGCATACGGGAAGAAG
TGATGCACTTTGATATCGACCCAAGTACCGCCACCTAACAATTCGTTCAAGCCGAGATCGGCTTCCCGGC
CGCGGAGTTGTTCGGTAAATTGTCACAACGCCGCTCATGACATTAACCTATAAAAATAGGCGTATCACGA
GGCCCTTTTGTCTCGCGCGTTTCGGTGATGACGGTGAAAACCTCTGACACATGCAGCTCCCGGAGAAGGT
CACAGCTTGTCTGTAAGCGGATGCCGGGAGCAGACAAGCCCGTCAGGGCGCGTCAGCGGGTGTTGGCGGG
TGTCGGGGCTGGCTTAACTATGCGGCATCAGAGCAGATTGTACTGAGAGTGCACCATATGCGGTGTGAAA
TACCGCACAGATGCGTAAGGAGAAAATACCGCATCAGGCGCCATTCGCCATTCAGGCTGCGCAACTGTTG
GGAAGGGCGATCGGTGCGGGCCTCTTCGCTATTACGCCAGCTGGCGAAAGGGGGATGTGCTGCAAGGCGA
TTAAGTTGGGTAACGCCAGGGTTTTCCCAGTCACGACGTT
