>Addgene plasmid #104516 | LI A-B pGala7 | depositor partial sequence | sequence record 198151 | Gala7 promoter
AATGTGACGTGTGCTTGAGGTGCTGCCGTGGCGGCAGGGCGCGCCCGGACGGCGTGCGCTTCGTTTGCCC
GTGTGGCGGCTTCGTCAGGCCGGCTGTACCCGCCCGGGTTGCCGTCATTCGCGTTGCAGCGCGGGCGATG
GGATGATCGCGCGTCCTGGCCGGCTGCGCGCGCGCCCATGGAATCCCGCGACGCTTGTTCAGCACACCCT
GGCCCCTGCACGCGCGGCATCGCAGCGCGTTGCCGGACAGCGGCGCGAGCGTTGTTTGTCGCGCGCTCAG
GCAGGCCGGTTTGCGCAGGGCTGAGCCGTTCGTTTGCCGGCAGCTTCTTTCGTGGTGCCGGCTGGCGTCC
TG
